Addgene plasmid #128403: pTrc99S-ssDsbA-CRM197-4xDQNAT
Purpose: Periplasmic expression of CRM197 with C terminal 4xDQNAT glycosylation sites in E. coli
Depositing lab: Michael Jewett. Depositing organization: Northwestern University. Publication: On-demand biomanufacturing of protective conjugate vaccines. Stark JC, Jaroentomeechai T, Moeller TD, Hershewe JM, Warfel KF, Moricz BS, Martini AM, Dubner RS, Hsu KJ, Stevenson TC, Jones BD, DeLisa MP, Jewett MC. Sci Adv. 2021 Feb 3;7(6). pii: 7/6/eabe9444. doi: 10.1126/sciadv.abe9444. Print 2021 Feb. PubMed 33536221.
Backbone
  Vector backbone: pTrc99S
  Backbone size w/o insert (bp): 4535
  Total vector size (bp): 6259
  Vector type: Bacterial Expression
Growth in bacteria
  Bacterial resistance: Spectinomycin and Streptomycin, 50 & 50 μg/mL
  Growth temperature: 37°C
  Growth strain: DH5alpha
  Copy number: Low Copy
Gene/Insert
  Gene/Insert name: Diphtheria toxin
  Species: C. diphtheriae
  Insert size (bp): 1722
  Mutation: Inactivating G52E mutation
  Promoter: trc
  Tag / fusion protein: 4xDQNAT glycosylation tag (C terminal on insert); 6xHis tag (C terminal on insert); DsbA signal sequence for periplasmic translocation (N terminal on backbone)
  Cloning method: Gibson Cloning
  Sequencing primers: 5′ GACAATTAATCATCCGGCTCG; 3′ GATTTAATCTGTATCAGG
Terms and licenses: Academic/Nonprofit Terms; Industry Terms: Not Available to Industry
How to cite: pTrc99S-ssDsbA-CRM197-4xDQNAT was a gift from Michael Jewett (Addgene plasmid # 128403 ; http://n2t.net/addgene:128403 ; RRID:Addgene_128403)
