[The description below was written by a language model from this plasmid's Addgene catalogue record and pLannotate feature annotations shown in this document.]
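Description:
pTrc99S-ssDsbA-CRM197-4xDQNAT is a bacterial expression plasmid of about 6.25 kb built on pTrc99S, a derivative of the pTrc99 family in which the ampicillin marker has been replaced. The feature table shows only short remnants of the β-lactamase gene flanking an intact aadA (SmR) cassette, consistent with the recorded spectinomycin/streptomycin selection. Replication relies on a ColE1/pMB1-type origin with the pBR322 bom region. Only a fragment of rop is annotated, and the catalogue lists the plasmid as low copy. A lacI gene driven by the lacIq promoter is carried on the plasmid, so repression does not depend on the host genotype.

The payload is CRM197, the non-toxic form of diphtheria toxin carrying the inactivating G52E substitution. It is expressed from the hybrid trc promoter with a downstream lac operator, making transcription IPTG-inducible, and is terminated by the rrnB T1 and T2 terminators. The coding sequence is fused at its N terminus to the DsbA signal sequence, which directs the protein to the E. coli periplasm. At the C terminus the record lists four tandem DQNAT sequons followed by a 6xHis tag for detection and purification. These small tags are not annotated separately in the feature table. DQNAT is an optimal acceptor motif for bacterial N-linked glycosylation by oligosaccharyltransferases such as PglB, which act in the periplasm, so the periplasmic targeting places the carrier where it can be glycosylated. The construct serves to produce a CRM197 carrier protein that can be site-specifically conjugated to polysaccharide antigens, in keeping with the associated work on biomanufacturing of conjugate vaccines.
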