Features (pLannotate 1.2.2; 20 found; start..end, strand, type, name):
     67..96      +  promoter       trc promoter: strong E. coli promoter; hybrid between the trp and lac UV5 promoters
    104..120     +  protein_bind   lac operator: The lac repressor binds to the lac operator to inhibit transcription in E. coli. This inhibition can be relieved by adding lactose or isopropyl-β-D-thiogalactopyranoside (IPTG). lac repressor encoded by lacI
    147..203     +  CDS            DsbA (fragment): bacterial periplasmic oxidoreductase; dsbA
    225..1829    +  CDS            DTX_CORBE (fragment): Experimental evidence at protein level: Swiss-Prot protein existence level 1. Diphtheria toxin, produced by a phage infecting Corynebacterium diphtheriae, is a proenzyme that, after activation, catalyzes the covalent attachment of the ADP ribose moiety of NAD to eukaryotic elongation factor 2 (eEF-2). Fragment A is the catalytic portion responsible for enzymatic ADP-ribosylation of elongation factor 2, while fragment B is responsible for binding of toxin to cell receptors and entry of fragment A. From Corynephage beta.
   2030..2145    +  ncRNA          5S rRNA: Accession: RF00001 - 5S ribosomal RNA
   2149..2235    +  terminator     rrnB T1 terminator: Escherichia coli rrnB; transcription terminator T1 from the E. coli rrnB gene
   2327..2354    +  terminator     rrnB T2 terminator: transcription terminator T2 from the E. coli rrnB gene
   2373..2464    +  promoter       AmpR promoter: bla
   2465..2492    +  CDS            AmpR (fragment): β-lactamase; bla; confers resistance to ampicillin, carbenicillin, and related antibiotics
   2528..2551    +  promoter       Pc promoter (fragment): intI1 (promoter lies within the coding sequence); class 1 integron promoter
   2727..2783    +  CDS            GmR (fragment): gentamycin acetyltransferase; aacC1; confers resistance to gentamycin
   2790..3581    +  CDS            SmR: aminoglycoside adenylyltransferase (Murphy, 1985); aadA; confers resistance to spectinomycin and streptomycin
   3619..3653    +  CDS            bla(M) (fragment): β-lactamase lacking the signal sequence; bla(M); allows cytosolic expression of β-lactamase
   3825..4413    +  rep_origin     ori: high-copy-number ColE1/pMB1/pBR322/pUC origin of replication
   4599..4739    -  misc_feature   bom: basis of mobility region from pBR322
   4841..4881    -  CDS            rop (fragment): Rop protein, which maintains plasmids at low copy number; rop
   4925..5002    +  promoter       lacIq promoter: lacI (mutant); In the lacIq allele, a single base change in the promoter boosts expression of the lacI gene about 10-fold.
   5003..6085    +  CDS            lacI: lac repressor; lacI; The lac repressor binds to the lac operator to inhibit transcription in E. coli. This inhibition can be relieved by adding lactose or isopropyl-β-D-thiogalactopyranoside (IPTG).
   6127..6144    +  promoter       tet promoter (fragment): E. coli promoter for tetracycline efflux protein gene
   6140..6241    -  CDS            yciV (fragment): RNAAM_ECOLI - Also known as trpH From Escherichia coli (strain K12).
>Addgene plasmid #128403 | pTrc99S-ssDsbA-CRM197-4xDQNAT | addgene full sequence | sequence record 263353 | Addgene NGS Result
CCGTTCTGGATAATGTTTTTTGCGCCGACATCATAACGGTTCTGGCAAATATTCTGAAATGAGCTGTTGA
CAATTAATCATCCGGCTCGTATAATGTGTGGAATTGTGAGCGGATAACAATTTCACACAGGAAACAGACC
ATGGGCATGAAAAAGATTTGGCTGGCGCTGGCTGGTTTAGTTTTAGCGTTTAGCGCATCGGCGTCTAGAG
GCCGGCTCGGCCTTGGCGCTGATGATGTTGTTGATTCTTCTAAATCTTTTGTGATGGAAAACTTTTCTTC
GTACCACGGGACTAAACCTGGTTATGTAGATTCCATTCAAAAAGGTATACAAAAGCCAAAATCTGGTACA
CAAGGAAATTATGACGATGATTGGAAAGAATTTTATAGTACCGACAATAAATACGACGCTGCGGGATACT
CTGTAGATAATGAAAACCCGCTCTCTGGAAAAGCTGGAGGCGTGGTCAAAGTGACGTATCCAGGACTGAC
GAAGGTTCTCGCACTAAAAGTGGATAATGCCGAAACTATTAAGAAAGAGTTAGGTTTAAGTCTCACTGAA
CCGTTGATGGAGCAAGTCGGAACGGAAGAGTTTATCAAAAGGTTCGGTGATGGTGCTTCGCGTGTAGTGC
TCAGCCTTCCCTTCGCTGAGGGGAGTTCTAGCGTTGAATATATTAATAACTGGGAACAGGCGAAAGCGTT
AAGCGTAGAACTTGAGATTAATTTTGAAACCCGTGGAAAACGTGGCCAAGATGCGATGTATGAGTATATG
GCTCAAGCCTGTGCAGGAAATCGTGTCAGGCGATCAGTAGGTAGCTCATTGTCATGCATAAATCTTGATT
GGGATGTCATAAGGGATAAAACTAAGACAAAGATAGAGTCTTTGAAAGAGCATGGCCCTATCAAAAATAA
AATGAGCGAAAGTCCCAATAAAACAGTATCTGAGGAAAAAGCTAAACAATACCTAGAAGAATTTCATCAA
ACGGCATTAGAGCATCCTGAATTGTCAGAACTTAAAACCGTTACTGGGACCAATCCTGTATTCGCTGGGG
CTAACTATGCGGCGTGGGCAGTAAACGTTGCGCAAGTTATCGATAGCGAAACAGCTGATAATTTGGAAAA
GACAACTGCTGCTCTTTCGATACTTCCTGGTATCGGTAGCGTAATGGGCATTGCAGACGGTGCCGTTCAC
CACAATACAGAAGAGATAGTGGCACAATCAATAGCTTTATCATCTTTAATGGTTGCTCAAGCTATTCCAT
TGGTAGGAGAGCTAGTTGATATTGGTTTCGCTGCATATAATTTTGTAGAGAGTATTATCAATTTATTTCA
AGTAGTTCATAATTCGTATAATCGTCCCGCGTATTCTCCGGGGCATAAAACGCAACCATTTCTTCATGAC
GGGTATGCTGTCAGTTGGAACACTGTTGAAGATTCGATAATCCGAACTGGTTTTCAAGGGGAGAGTGGGC
ACGACATAAAAATTACTGCTGAAAATACCCCGCTTCCAATCGCGGGTGTCCTACTACCGACTATTCCTGG
AAAGCTGGACGTTAATAAGTCCAAGACTCATATTTCCGTAAATGGTCGGAAAATAAGGATGCGTTGCAGA
GCTATAGACGGTGATGTAACTTTTTGTCGCCCTAAATCTCCTGTTTATGTTGGTAATGGTGTGCATGCGA
ATCTTCACGTGGCATTTCACAGAAGCAGCTCGGAGAAAATTCATTCTAATGAAATTTCATCGGATTCCAT
AGGCGTTCTTGGGTACCAGAAAACAGTAGATCACACCAAGGTTAATTCTAAGCTATCGCTATTTTTTGAA
ATCAAAAGCCTCGAGGATCAGAACGCGACCGGCGGTGACCAAAATGCCACAGGTGGCGATCAAAACGCCA
CCGGCGGTGACCAGAATGCGACAGTCGACCATCACCATCATCACCATTAAAAGCTTGGCTGTTTTGGCGG
ATGAGAGAAGATTTTCAGCCTGATACAGATTAAATCAGAACGCAGAAGCGGTCTGATAAAACAGAATTTG
CCTGGCGGCAGTAGCGCGGTGGTCCCACCTGACCCCATGCCGAACTCAGAAGTGAAACGCCGTAGCGCCG
ATGGTAGTGTGGGGTCTCCCCATGCGAGAGTAGGGAACTGCCAGGCATCAAATAAAACGAAAGGCTCAGT
CGAAAGACTGGGCCTTTCGTTTTATCTGTTGTTTGTCGGTGAACGCTCTCCTGAGTAGGACAAATCCGCC
GGGAGCGGATTTGAACGTTGCGAAGCAACGGCCCGGAGGGTGGCGGGCAGGACGCCCGCCATAAACTGCC
AGGCATCAAATTAAGCAGAAGGCCATCCTGACGGATGGCCTTTTTGCGTTTCTACAAACTCTTTTGTTTA
TTTTTCTAAATACATTCAAATATGTATCCGCTCATGAGACAATAACCCTGATAAATGCTTCAATAATATT
GAAAAAGGAAGAGTATGAGTATTCAACATTTCCGTGTCGCCCGACGTCGATATCCGGATGAAGGCACGAA
CCCAGTGGACATAAGCCTGTTCGGTTCGTAAGCTGTAATGCAAGTAGCGTATGCGCTCACGCAACTGGTC
CAGAACCTTGACCGAACGCAGCGGTGGTAACGGCGCAGTGGCGGTTTTCATGGCTTGTTATGACTGTTTT
TTTGGGGTACAGTCTATGCCTCGGGCATCCAAGCAGCAAGCGCGTTACGCCGTGGGTCGATGTTTGATGT
TATGGAGCAGCAACGATGTTACGCAGCAGGGCAGTCGCCCTAAAACAAAGTTAAACATCATGAGGGAAGC
GGTGATCGCCGAAGTATCGACTCAACTATCAGAGGTAGTTGGCGTCATCGAGCGCCATCTCGAACCGACG
TTGCTGGCCGTACATTTGTACGGCTCCGCAGTGGATGGCGGCCTGAAGCCACACAGTGATATTGATTTGC
TGGTTACGGTGACCGTAAGGCTTGATGAAACAACGCGGCGAGCTTTGATCAACGACCTTTTGGAAACTTC
GGCTTCCCCTGGAGAGAGCGAGATTCTCCGCGCTGTAGAAGTCACCATTGTTGTGCACGACGACATCATT
CCGTGGCGTTATCCAGCTAAGCGCGAACTGCAATTTGGAGAATGGCAGCGCAATGACATTCTTGCAGGTA
TCTTCGAGCCAGCCACGATCGACATTGATCTGGCTATCTTGCTGACAAAAGCAAGAGAACATAGCGTTGC
CTTGGTAGGTCCAGCGGCGGAGGAACTCTTTGATCCGGTTCCTGAACAGGATCTATTTGAGGCGCTAAAT
GAAACCTTAACGCTATGGAACTCGCCGCCCGACTGGGCTGGCGATGAGCGAAATGTAGTGCTTACGTTGT
CCCGCATTTGGTACAGCGCAGTAACCGGCAAAATCGCGCCGAAGGATGTCGCTGCCGACTGGGCAATGGA
GCGCCTGCCGGCCCAGTATCAGCCCGTCATACTTGAAGCTAGACAGGCTTATCTTGGACAAGAAGAAGAT
CGCTTGGCCTCGCGCGCAGATCAGTTGGAAGAATTTGTCCACTACGTGAAAGGCGAGATCACCAAGGTAG
TCGGCAAATAATGTCTAACAATTCGTTCAAGCCGACGGATATCCTCGAGCTGAGATAGGTGCCTCACTGA
TTAAGCATTGGTAACTGTCAGACCAAGTTTACTCATATATACTTTAGATTGATTTAAAACTTCATTTTTA
ATTTAAAAGGATCTAGGTGAAGATCCTTTTTGATAATCTCATGACCAAAATCCCTTAACGTGAGTTTTCG
TTCCACTGAGCGTCAGACCCCGTAGAAAAGATCAAAGGATCTTCTTGAGATCCTTTTTTTCTGCGCGTAA
TCTGCTGCTTGCAAACAAAAAAACCACCGCTACCAGCGGTGGTTTGTTTGCCGGATCAAGAGCTACCAAC
TCTTTTTCCGAAGGTAACTGGCTTCAGCAGAGCGCAGATACCAAATACTGTCCTTCTAGTGTAGCCGTAG
TTAGGCCACCACTTCAAGAACTCTGTAGCACCGCCTACATACCTCGCTCTGCTAATCCTGTTACCAGTGG
CTGCTGCCAGTGGCGATAAGTCGTGTCTTACCGGGTTGGACTCAAGACGATAGTTACCGGATAAGGCGCA
GCGGTCGGGCTGAACGGGGGGTTCGTGCACACAGCCCAGCTTGGAGCGAACGACCTACACCGAACTGAGA
TACCTACAGCGTGAGCTATGAGAAAGCGCCACGCTTCCCGAAGGGAGAAAGGCGGACAGGTATCCGGTAA
GCGGCAGGGTCGGAACAGGAGAGCGCACGAGGGAGCTTCCAGGGGGAAACGCCTGGTATCTTTATAGTCC
TGTCGGGTTTCGCCACCTCTGACTTGAGCGTCGATTTTTGTGATGCTCGTCAGGGGGGCGGAGCCTATGG
AAAAACGCCAGCAACGCGGCCTTTTTACGGTTCCTGGCCTTTTGCTGGCCTTTTGCTCACATGTTCTTTC
CTGCGTTATCCCCTGATTCTGTGGATAACCGTATTACCGCCTTTGAGTGAGCTGATACCGCTCGCCGCAG
CCGAACGACCGAGCGCAGCGAGTCAGTGAGCGAGGAAGCGGAAGAGCGCCTGATGCGGTATTTTCTCCTT
ACGCATCTGTGCGGTATTTCACACCGCATATGGTGCACTCTCAGTACAATCTGCTCTGATGCCGCATAGT
TAAGCCAGTATACACTCCGCTATCGCTACGTGACTGGGTCATGGCTGCGCCCCGACACCCGCCAACACCC
GCTGACTCGCCCTGACGGGCTTGTCTGCTCCCGGCATCCGCTTACAGACAAGCTGTGACCGTCTCCGGGA
GCTGCATGTGTCAGAGGTTTTCACCGTCATCACCGAAACGCGCGAGGCAGCAGATCAATTCGCGCGCGAA
GGCGAAGCGGCATGCATTTACGTTGACACCATCGAATGGTGCAAAACCTTTCGCGGTATGGCATGATAGC
GCCCGGAAGAGAGTCAATTCAGGGTGGTGAATGTGAAACCAGTAACGTTATACGATGTCGCAGAGTATGC
CGGTGTCTCTTATCAGACCGTTTCCCGCGTGGTGAACCAGGCCAGCCACGTTTCTGCGAAAACGCGGGAA
AAAGTGGAAGCGGCGATGGCGGAGCTGAATTACATTCCCAACCGCGTGGCACAACAACTGGCGGGCAAAC
AGTCGTTGCTGATTGGCGTTGCCACCTCCAGTCTGGCCCTGCACGCGCCGTCGCAAATTGTCGCGGCGAT
TAAATCTCGCGCCGATCAACTGGGTGCCAGCGTGGTGGTGTCGATGGTAGAACGAAGCGGCGTCGAAGCC
TGTAAAGCGGCGGTGCACAATCTTCTCGCGCAACGCGTCAGTGGGCTGATCATTAACTATCCGCTGGATG
ACCAGGATGCCATTGCTGTGGAAGCTGCCTGCACTAATGTTCCGGCGTTATTTCTTGATGTCTCTGACCA
GACACCCATCAACAGTATTATTTTCTCCCATGAAGACGGTACGCGACTGGGCGTGGAGCATCTGGTCGCA
TTGGGTCACCAGCAAATCGCGCTGTTAGCGGGCCCATTAAGTTCTGTCTCGGCGCGTCTGCGTCTGGCTG
GCTGGCATAAATATCTCACTCGCAATCAAATTCAGCCGATAGCGGAACGGGAAGGCGACTGGAGTGCCAT
GTCCGGTTTTCAACAAACCATGCAAATGCTGAATGAGGGCATCGTTCCCACTGCGATGCTGGTTGCCAAC
GATCAGATGGCGCTGGGCGCAATGCGCGCCATTACCGAGTCCGGGCTGCGCGTTGGTGCGGATATCTCGG
TAGTGGGATACGACGATACCGAAGACAGCTCATGTTATATCCCGCCGTTAACCACCATCAAACAGGATTT
TCGCCTGCTGGGGCAAACCAGCGTGGACCGCTTGCTGCAACTCTCTCAGGGCCAGGCGGTGAAGGGCAAT
CAGCTGTTGCCCGTCTCACTGGTGAAAAGAAAAACCACCCTGGCGCCCAATACGCAAACCGCCTCTCCCC
GCGCGTTGGCCGATTCATTAATGCAGCTGGCACGACAGGTTTCCCGACTGGAAAGCGGGCAGTGAGCGCA
ACGCAATTAATGTAAGTTAGCGCGAATTGATCTGGTTTGACAGCTTATCATCGACTGCACGGTGCACCAA
TGCTTCTGGCGTCAGGCAGCCATCGGAAGCTGTGGTATGGCTGTGCAGGTCGTAAATCACTGCATAATTC
GTGTCGCTCAAGGCGCACTC
